Addgene plasmid #113097: EasyFusion T2A-H2B-miRFP703
Purpose: General donor vector with T2A-H2B-miRFP703 coding sequence flanking by restriction sites for generating knock-in donor
Depositing lab: Janet Rossant. Depositing organization: Hospital for Sick Children. Publication: Efficient generation of targeted large insertions by microinjection into two-cell-stage mouse embryos. Gu B, Posfai E, Rossant J. Nat Biotechnol. 2018 Jun 11. pii: nbt.4166. doi: 10.1038/nbt.4166. PubMed 29889212.
Backbone
  Vector backbone: pbluescript
  Vector type: Synthetic Biology
Growth in bacteria
  Bacterial resistance: Ampicillin, 100 μg/mL
  Growth temperature: 37°C
  Growth strain: DH5alpha
  Copy number: High Copy
Gene/Insert
  Gene/Insert name: T2A-H2B-miRFP703
  Species: Synthetic
  Cloning method: Gibson Cloning
  Sequencing primers: 5′ CACACAGGAAACAGCTATGAC; 3′ CGCAACTGTTGGGAAGGGC
Terms and licenses: Academic/Nonprofit Terms; Industry Terms: Not Available to Industry
How to cite: EasyFusion T2A-H2B-miRFP703 was a gift from Janet Rossant (Addgene plasmid # 113097 ; http://n2t.net/addgene:113097 ; RRID:Addgene_113097)
