[The description below was written by a language model from this plasmid's Addgene catalogue record and pLannotate feature annotations shown in this document.]
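Description:
EasyFusion T2A-H2B-miRFP703 is a 4,353 bp general-purpose donor template plasmid built on a pBluescript backbone, intended as a starting point for assembling knock-in targeting donors rather than for direct expression. It is maintained at high copy in E. coli through the ColE1/pUC-type origin and selected with ampicillin via the β-lactamase gene and its native promoter. The backbone also retains the usual pBluescript elements: an f1 phage origin, the lac promoter/operator and CAP site, an interrupted lacZα fragment, and T3 and T7 phage promoters flanking the cloning region. Short matches annotated as RSF ori and lacI fragments are probably incidental backbone homology rather than functional parts.

The payload sits between the two remnants of the pBluescript multiple cloning site and consists of a T2A-H2B-miRFP703 coding cassette. The feature table annotates human histone H2B followed by the miRFP703 open reading frame, a monomeric near-infrared fluorescent protein derived from a bacterial phytochrome. The T2A sequence named in the catalogue entry is not annotated separately, but would fit in the unannotated stretch just upstream of H2B. No eukaryotic promoter or polyadenylation signal is annotated, consistent with a design in which the cassette is inserted in frame at the end of an endogenous coding sequence. The T2A peptide then separates the host protein from a chromatin-bound, nuclear-localised far-red reporter driven by the target gene's own regulation. Restriction sites on either side of the cassette allow locus-specific homology arms to be added. The associated publication concerns the generation of large targeted insertions by microinjection into two-cell-stage mouse embryos.
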