Features (pLannotate 1.2.2; 16 found; start..end, strand, type, name):
      1..134     +  rep_origin     RSF ori (fragment): Plasmids containing the RSF 1030 origin of replication can be propagated in E. coli cells that contain additional plasmids with compatible origins.
    136..228     +  CDS            lacI (fragment): lac repressor; lacI; The lac repressor binds to the lac operator to inhibit transcription in E. coli. This inhibition can be relieved by adding lactose or isopropyl-β-D-thiogalactopyranoside (IPTG).
    241..262     +  protein_bind   CAP binding site: CAP binding activates transcription in the presence of cAMP. E. coli catabolite activator protein
    277..307     +  promoter       lac promoter: promoter for the E. coli lac operon
    315..331     +  protein_bind   lac operator: The lac repressor binds to the lac operator to inhibit transcription in E. coli. This inhibition can be relieved by adding lactose or isopropyl-β-D-thiogalactopyranoside (IPTG). lac repressor encoded by lacI
    376..394     +  promoter       T3 promoter: promoter for bacteriophage T3 RNA polymerase
    407..460     -  misc_feature   MCS (fragment): pBluescript multiple cloning site
    521..898     +  CDS            H2B: human histone H2B; HIST1H2BJ
    917..1864    +  CDS            ORF frame 1: bright monomeric near-infrared fluorescent protein engineered from a bacterial phytochrome, with an emission maximum of 703 nm (Shcherbakova et al., 2016)
   1865..1906    -  misc_feature   MCS (fragment): pBluescript multiple cloning site
   1915..1933    -  promoter       T7 promoter: promoter for bacteriophage T7 RNA polymerase
   1941..2096    +  CDS            lacZα (fragment): LacZα fragment of β-galactosidase; lacZ fragment
   2127..2555    -  rep_origin     f1 ori (sequence partly withheld): f1 bacteriophage origin of replication; arrow indicates direction of (+) strand synthesis
   2582..2686    +  promoter       AmpR promoter: bla
   2687..3547    +  CDS            AmpR: β-lactamase; bla; confers resistance to ampicillin, carbenicillin, and related antibiotics
   3718..4306    +  rep_origin     ori: high-copy-number ColE1/pMB1/pBR322/pUC origin of replication
>Addgene plasmid #113097 | EasyFusion T2A-H2B-miRFP703 | addgene full sequence | sequence record 217816 | Addgene NGS Result
TTTTGCTCACATGTTCTTTCCTGCGTTATCCCCTGATTCTGTGGATAACCGTATTACCGCCTTTGAGTGA
GCTGATACCGCTCGCCGCAGCCGAACGACCGAGCGCAGCGAGTCAGTGAGCGAGGAAGCGGAAGAGCGCC
CAATACGCAAACCGCCTCTCCCCGCGCGTTGGCCGATTCATTAATGCAGCTGGCACGACAGGTTTCCCGA
CTGGAAAGCGGGCAGTGAGCGCAACGCAATTAATGTGAGTTAGCTCACTCATTAGGCACCCCAGGCTTTA
CACTTTATGCTTCCGGCTCGTATGTTGTGTGGAATTGTGAGCGGATAACAATTTCACACAGGAAACAGCT
ATGACCATGATTACGCCAAGCGCGCAATTAACCCTCACTAAAGGGAACAAAAGCTGGGTACCGGGCCCCC
CCTCGAGGTCGACGGTATCGATAAGCTTGATATCGAATTCGAGGGCAGAGGAAGTCTTCTAACATGCGGT
GACGTGGAGGAGAATCCCGGCCCTACCGGTATGCCAGAGCCAGCGAAGTCTGCTCCCGCCCCGAAAAAGG
GCTCCAAGAAGGCGGTGACTAAGGCGCAGAAGAAAGGCGGCAAGAAGCGCAAGCGCAGCCGCAAGGAGAG
CTATTCCATCTATGTGTACAAGGTTCTGAAGCAGGTCCACCCTGACACCGGCATTTCGTCCAAGGCCATG
GGCATCATGAATTCGTTTGTGAACGACATTTTCGAGCGCATCGCAGGTGAGGCTTCCCGCCTGGCGCATT
ACAACAAGCGCTCGACCATCACCTCCAGGGAGATCCAGACGGCCGTGCGCCTGCTGCTGCCTGGGGAGTT
GGCCAAGCACGCCGTGTCCGAGGGTACTAAGGCCATCACCAAGTACACCAGCGCTAAGGATCCACCGGTC
GCCACCATGGTAGCAGGTCATGCCTCTGGCAGCCCCGCATTCGGGACCGCCTCTCATTCGAATTGCGAAC
ATGAAGAGATCCACCTCGCCGGCTCGATCCAGCCGCATGGCGCGCTTCTGGTCGTCAGCGAACATGATCA
TCGCGTCATCCAGGCCAGCGCCAACGCCGCGGAATTTCTGAATCTCGGAAGCGTACTCGGCGTTCCGCTC
GCCGAGATCGACGGCGATCTGTTGATCAAGATCCTGCCGCATCTCGATCCCACCGCCGAAGGCATGCCGG
TCGCGGTGCGCTGCCGGATCGGCAATCCCTCTACGGAGTACTGCGGTCTGATGCATCGGCCTCCGGAAGG
CGGGCTGATCATCGAACTCGAACGTGCCGGCCCGTCGATCGATCTGTCAGGCACGCTGGCGCCGGCGCTG
GAGCGGATCCGCACGGCGGGTTCACTGCGCGCGCTGTGCGATGACACCGTGCTGCTGTTTCAGCAGTGCA
CCGGCTACGACCGGGTGATGGTGTATCGTTTCGATGAGCAAGGCCACGGCCTGGTATTCTCCGAGTGCCA
TGTGCCTGGGCTCGAATCCTATTTCGGCAACCGCTATCCGTCGTCGCTGGTCCCGCAGATGGCGCGGCAG
CTGTACGTGCGGCAGCGCGTCCGCGTGCTGGTCGACGTCACCTATCAGCCGGTGCCGCTGGAGCCGCGGC
TGTCGCCGCTGACCGGGCGCGATCTCGACATGTCGGGCTGCTTCCTGCGCTCGATGTCGCCGATCCATCT
GCAGTTCCTGAAGGACATGGGCGTGCGCGCCACCCTGGCGGTGTCGCTGGTGGTCGGCGGCAAGCTGTGG
GGCCTGGTTGTCTGTCACCATTATCTGCCGCGCTTCATCCGTTTCGAGCTGCGGGCGATCTGCAAACGGC
TCGCCGAAAGGATCGCGACGCGGATCACCGCGCTTGAGAGCTAAGGATCCACTAGTTCTAGAGCGGCCGC
CACCGCGGTGGAGCTCCAATTCGCCCTATAGTGAGTCGTATTACGCGCGCTCACTGGCCGTCGTTTTACA
ACGTCGTGACTGGGAAAACCCTGGCGTTACCCAACTTAATCGCCTTGCAGCACATCCCCCTTTCGCCAGC
TGGCGTAATAGCGAAGAGGCCCGCACCGATCGCCCTTCCCAACAGTTGCGCAGCCTGAATGGCGAATGGA
AATTGTAAGCGTTAATATTTTGTTAAAATTCGCGTTAAATTTTTGTTAAATCAGCTCATTTTTTAACCAA
TAGGCCGAAATCGGCAAAATCCCTTATAAATCAAAAGAATAGACCGAGATAGGGT
[37 nt withheld, positions 2226-2262]
AAAGAACGTGGACTCCAACGTCAAAGG
[49 nt withheld, positions 2290-2338]
T
[91 nt withheld, positions 2340-2430]
G
[124 nt withheld, positions 2432-2555]
CAGGTGGCACTTTTCGGGGAAATGTGCGCGGAACCCCTATTTGTTTATTTTTCTAAATACATTCAAATAT
GTATCCGCTCATGAGACAATAACCCTGATAAATGCTTCAATAATATTGAAAAAGGAAGAGTATGAGTATT
CAACATTTCCGTGTCGCCCTTATTCCCTTTTTTGCGGCATTTTGCCTTCCTGTTTTTGCTCACCCAGAAA
CGCTGGTGAAAGTAAAAGATGCTGAAGATCAGTTGGGTGCACGAGTGGGTTACATCGAACTGGATCTCAA
CAGCGGTAAGATCCTTGAGAGTTTTCGCCCCGAAGAACGTTTTCCAATGATGAGCACTTTTAAAGTTCTG
CTATGTGGCGCGGTATTATCCCGTATTGACGCCGGGCAAGAGCAACTCGGTCGCCGCATACACTATTCTC
AGAATGACTTGGTTGAGTACTCACCAGTCACAGAAAAGCATCTTACGGATGGCATGACAGTAAGAGAATT
ATGCAGTGCTGCCATAACCATGAGTGATAACACTGCGGCCAACTTACTTCTGACAACGATCGGAGGACCG
AAGGAGCTAACCGCTTTTTTGCACAACATGGGGGATCATGTAACTCGCCTTGATCGTTGGGAACCGGAGC
TGAATGAAGCCATACCAAACGACGAGCGTGACACCACGATGCCTGTAGCAATGGCAACAACGTTGCGCAA
ACTATTAACTGGCGAACTACTTACTCTAGCTTCCCGGCAACAATTAATAGACTGGATGGAGGCGGATAAA
GTTGCAGGACCACTTCTGCGCTCGGCCCTTCCGGCTGGCTGGTTTATTGCTGATAAATCTGGAGCCGGTG
AGCGTGGGTCTCGCGGTATCATTGCAGCACTGGGGCCAGATGGTAAGCCCTCCCGTATCGTAGTTATCTA
CACGACGGGGAGTCAGGCAACTATGGATGAACGAAATAGACAGATCGCTGAGATAGGTGCCTCACTGATT
AAGCATTGGTAACTGTCAGACCAAGTTTACTCATATATACTTTAGATTGATTTAAAACTTCATTTTTAAT
TTAAAAGGATCTAGGTGAAGATCCTTTTTGATAATCTCATGACCAAAATCCCTTAACGTGAGTTTTCGTT
CCACTGAGCGTCAGACCCCGTAGAAAAGATCAAAGGATCTTCTTGAGATCCTTTTTTTCTGCGCGTAATC
TGCTGCTTGCAAACAAAAAAACCACCGCTACCAGCGGTGGTTTGTTTGCCGGATCAAGAGCTACCAACTC
TTTTTCCGAAGGTAACTGGCTTCAGCAGAGCGCAGATACCAAATACTGTTCTTCTAGTGTAGCCGTAGTT
AGGCCACCACTTCAAGAACTCTGTAGCACCGCCTACATACCTCGCTCTGCTAATCCTGTTACCAGTGGCT
GCTGCCAGTGGCGATAAGTCGTGTCTTACCGGGTTGGACTCAAGACGATAGTTACCGGATAAGGCGCAGC
GGTCGGGCTGAACGGGGGGTTCGTGCACACAGCCCAGCTTGGAGCGAACGACCTACACCGAACTGAGATA
CCTACAGCGTGAGCTATGAGAAAGCGCCACGCTTCCCGAAGGGAGAAAGGCGGACAGGTATCCGGTAAGC
GGCAGGGTCGGAACAGGAGAGCGCACGAGGGAGCTTCCAGGGGGAAACGCCTGGTATCTTTATAGTCCTG
TCGGGTTTCGCCACCTCTGACTTGAGCGTCGATTTTTGTGATGCTCGTCAGGGGGGCGGAGCCTATGGAA
AAACGCCAGCAACGCGGCCTTTTTACGGTTCCTGGCCTTTTGCTGGCC
