>Addgene plasmid #113097 | EasyFusion T2A-H2B-miRFP703 | depositor partial sequence | sequence record 213329 | EasyFusion T2A-H2B-miRFP703 sequence 4354 bps
[52 nt withheld, positions 1-52]
C
[91 nt withheld, positions 54-144]
A
[49 nt withheld, positions 146-194]
CCTTTGACGTTGGAGTCCACGTTCTTT
[37 nt withheld, positions 222-258]
ACCCTATCTCGGTCTATTCTTTTGATTTATAAGGGATTTTGCCGATTTCGGCCTATTGGTTAAAAAATGA
GCTGATTTAACAAAAATTTAACGCGAATTTTAACAAAATATTAACGCTTACAATTTAGGTGGCACTTTTC
GGGGAAATGTGCGCGGAACCCCTATTTGTTTATTTTTCTAAATACATTCAAATATGTATCCGCTCATGAG
ACAATAACCCTGATAAATGCTTCAATAATATTGAAAAAGGAAGAGTATGAGTATTCAACATTTCCGTGTC
GCCCTTATTCCCTTTTTTGCGGCATTTTGCCTTCCTGTTTTTGCTCACCCAGAAACGCTGGTGAAAGTAA
AAGATGCTGAAGATCAGTTGGGTGCACGAGTGGGTTACATCGAACTGGATCTCAACAGCGGTAAGATCCT
TGAGAGTTTTCGCCCCGAAGAACGTTTTCCAATGATGAGCACTTTTAAAGTTCTGCTATGTGGCGCGGTA
TTATCCCGTATTGACGCCGGGCAAGAGCAACTCGGTCGCCGCATACACTATTCTCAGAATGACTTGGTTG
AGTACTCACCAGTCACAGAAAAGCATCTTACGGATGGCATGACAGTAAGAGAATTATGCAGTGCTGCCAT
AACCATGAGTGATAACACTGCGGCCAACTTACTTCTGACAACGATCGGAGGACCGAAGGAGCTAACCGCT
TTTTTGCACAACATGGGGGATCATGTAACTCGCCTTGATCGTTGGGAACCGGAGCTGAATGAAGCCATAC
CAAACGACGAGCGTGACACCACGATGCCTGTAGCAATGGCAACAACGTTGCGCAAACTATTAACTGGCGA
ACTACTTACTCTAGCTTCCCGGCAACAATTAATAGACTGGATGGAGGCGGATAAAGTTGCAGGACCACTT
CTGCGCTCGGCCCTTCCGGCTGGCTGGTTTATTGCTGATAAATCTGGAGCCGGTGAGCGTGGGTCTCGCG
GTATCATTGCAGCACTGGGGCCAGATGGTAAGCCCTCCCGTATCGTAGTTATCTACACGACGGGGAGTCA
GGCAACTATGGATGAACGAAATAGACAGATCGCTGAGATAGGTGCCTCACTGATTAAGCATTGGTAACTG
TCAGACCAAGTTTACTCATATATACTTTAGATTGATTTAAAACTTCATTTTTAATTTAAAAGGATCTAGG
TGAAGATCCTTTTTGATAATCTCATGACCAAAATCCCTTAACGTGAGTTTTCGTTCCACTGAGCGTCAGA
CCCCGTAGAAAAGATCAAAGGATCTTCTTGAGATCCTTTTTTTCTGCGCGTAATCTGCTGCTTGCAAACA
AAAAAACCACCGCTACCAGCGGTGGTTTGTTTGCCGGATCAAGAGCTACCAACTCTTTTTCCGAAGGTAA
CTGGCTTCAGCAGAGCGCAGATACCAAATACTGTCCTTCTAGTGTAGCCGTAGTTAGGCCACCACTTCAA
GAACTCTGTAGCACCGCCTACATACCTCGCTCTGCTAATCCTGTTACCAGTGGCTGCTGCCAGTGGCGAT
AAGTCGTGTCTTACCGGGTTGGACTCAAGACGATAGTTACCGGATAAGGCGCAGCGGTCGGGCTGAACGG
GGGGTTCGTGCACACAGCCCAGCTTGGAGCGAACGACCTACACCGAACTGAGATACCTACAGCGTGAGCT
ATGAGAAAGCGCCACGCTTCCCGAAGGGAGAAAGGCGGACAGGTATCCGGTAAGCGGCAGGGTCGGAACA
GGAGAGCGCACGAGGGAGCTTCCAGGGGGAAACGCCTGGTATCTTTATAGTCCTGTCGGGTTTCGCCACC
TCTGACTTGAGCGTCGATTTTTGTGATGCTCGTCAGGGGGGCGGAGCCTATGGAAAAACGCCAGCAACGC
GGCCTTTTTACGGTTCCTGGCCTTTTGCTGGCCTTTTGCTCACATGTTCTTTCCTGCGTTATCCCCTGAT
TCTGTGGATAACCGTATTACCGCCTTTGAGTGAGCTGATACCGCTCGCCGCAGCCGAACGACCGAGCGCA
GCGAGTCAGTGAGCGAGGAAGCGGAAGAGCGCCCAATACGCAAACCGCCTCTCCCCGCGCGTTGGCCGAT
TCATTAATGCAGCTGGCACGACAGGTTTCCCGACTGGAAAGCGGGCAGTGAGCGCAACGCAATTAATGTG
AGTTAGCTCACTCATTAGGCACCCCAGGCTTTACACTTTATGCTTCCGGCTCGTATGTTGTGTGGAATTG
TGAGCGGATAACAATTTCACACAGGAAACAGCTATGACCATGATTACGCCAAGCGCGCAATTAACCCTCA
CTAAAGGGAACAAAAGCTGGGTACCGGGCCCCCCCTCGAGGTCGACGGTATCGATAAGCTTGATATCGAA
TTCGAGGGCAGAGGAAGTCTTCTAACATGCGGTGACGTGGAGGAGAATCCCGGCCCTACCGGTATGCCAG
AGCCAGCGAAGTCTGCTCCCGCCCCGAAAAAGGGCTCCAAGAAGGCGGTGACTAAGGCGCAGAAGAAAGG
CGGCAAGAAGCGCAAGCGCAGCCGCAAGGAGAGCTATTCCATCTATGTGTACAAGGTTCTGAAGCAGGTC
CACCCTGACACCGGCATTTCGTCCAAGGCCATGGGCATCATGAATTCGTTTGTGAACGACATTTTCGAGC
GCATCGCAGGTGAGGCTTCCCGCCTGGCGCATTACAACAAGCGCTCGACCATCACCTCCAGGGAGATCCA
GACGGCCGTGCGCCTGCTGCTGCCTGGGGAGTTGGCCAAGCACGCCGTGTCCGAGGGTACTAAGGCCATC
ACCAAGTACACCAGCGCTAAGGATCCACCGGTCGCCACCATGGTAGCAGGTCATGCCTCTGGCAGCCCCG
CATTCGGGACCGCCTCTCATTCGAATTGCGAACATGAAGAGATCCACCTCGCCGGCTCGATCCAGCCGCA
TGGCGCGCTTCTGGTCGTCAGCGAACATGATCATCGCGTCATCCAGGCCAGCGCCAACGCCGCGGAATTT
CTGAATCTCGGAAGCGTACTCGGCGTTCCGCTCGCCGAGATCGACGGCGATCTGTTGATCAAGATCCTGC
CGCATCTCGATCCCACCGCCGAAGGCATGCCGGTCGCGGTGCGCTGCCGGATCGGCAATCCCTCTACGGA
GTACTGCGGTCTGATGCATCGGCCTCCGGAAGGCGGGCTGATCATCGAACTCGAACGTGCCGGCCCGTCG
ATCGATCTGTCAGGCACGCTGGCGCCGGCGCTGGAGCGGATCCGCACGGCGGGTTCACTGCGCGCGCTGT
GCGATGACACCGTGCTGCTGTTTCAGCAGTGCACCGGCTACGACCGGGTGATGGTGTATCGTTTCGATGA
GCAAGGCCACGGCCTGGTATTCTCCGAGTGCCATGTGCCTGGGCTCGAATCCTATTTCGGCAACCGCTAT
CCGTCGTCGCTGGTCCCGCAGATGGCGCGGCAGCTGTACGTGCGGCAGCGCGTCCGCGTGCTGGTCGACG
TCACCTATCAGCCGGTGCCGCTGGAGCCGCGGCTGTCGCCGCTGACCGGGCGCGATCTCGACATGTCGGG
CTGCTTCCTGCGCTCGATGTCGCCGATCCATCTGCAGTTCCTGAAGGACATGGGCGTGCGCGCCACCCTG
GCGGTGTCGCTGGTGGTCGGCGGCAAGCTGTGGGGCCTGGTTGTCTGTCACCATTATCTGCCGCGCTTCA
TCCGTTTCGAGCTGCGGGCGATCTGCAAACGGCTCGCCGAAAGGATCGCGACGCGGATCACCGCGCTTGA
GAGCTAAGGATCCACTAGTTCTAGAGCGGCCGCCACCGCGGTGGAGCTCCAATTCGCCCTATAGTGAGTC
GTATTACGCGCGCTCACTGGCCGTCGTTTTACAACGTCGTGACTGGGAAAACCCTGGCGTTACCCAACTT
AATCGCCTTGCAGCACATCCCCCTTTCGCCAGCTGGCGTAATAGCGAAGAGGCCCGCACCGATCGCCCTT
CCCAACAGTTGCGCAGCCTGAATGGCGAATGGG
[73 nt withheld, positions 4282-4354]
